Addgene plasmid #240649: pCAG1.1-Galntl5 (10 kDa)-3xHA
Purpose: The nucleotides coding 10 kDa from the C-terminus of mouse Galntl5 variant #1 and 3xHA tag sequence were inserted under the CAG promoter.
Depositing lab: Taichi Noda. Depositing organization: Kumamoto University. Publication: GALNTL5 binds GalNAc and is required for migration through the uterotubal junction and sperm-zona pellucida binding. Noda T, Uriu R, Mashiko D, Shinohara H, Qu Y, Taira A, Matzuk RM, Tahala D, Nakano M, Araki K, Yu Z, Zhang Y, Matzuk MM, Ikawa M. Nat Commun. 2025 Sep 17;16(1):8264. doi: 10.1038/s41467-025-63805-4. PubMed 40962834.
Backbone
  Vector backbone: pCAG1.1
  Backbone manufacturer: kindly gifted from Dr Masahito Ikawa (Addgene Plasmid ID #173685)
  Backbone size w/o insert (bp): 5180
  Total vector size (bp): 5538
  Vector type: Mammalian Expression
Growth in bacteria
  Bacterial resistance: Ampicillin, 100 μg/mL
  Growth temperature: 37°C
  Growth strain: DH5alpha
  Copy number: High Copy
Gene/Insert
  Gene/Insert name: UDP-N-acetyl-alpha-D-galactosamine:polypeptide N-acetylgalactosaminyltransferase-like 5 (alt names: Galntl5; 1700021B12Rik)
  Species: M. musculus (mouse)
  Insert size (bp): 375
  GenBank ID: ENSMUSG00000028938
  Entrez Gene: Galntl5 (a.k.a. 1700021B12Rik, Galnt15)
  Promoter: CAG
  Tag / fusion protein: 3xHA (C terminal on insert)
  Cloning method: Restriction Enzyme; 5′ cloning site HindIII (not destroyed); 3′ cloning site XhoI (not destroyed)
  Sequencing primers: 5′ GCCTTCTTCTTTTTCCTACAGC; 3′ GAAGTCAGATGCTCAAGGGG
Terms and licenses: Academic/Nonprofit Terms; Industry Terms: Not Available to Industry
How to cite: pCAG1.1-Galntl5 (10 kDa)-3xHA was a gift from Taichi Noda (Addgene plasmid # 240649 ; http://n2t.net/addgene:240649 ; RRID:Addgene_240649)
