[The description below was written by a language model from this plasmid's Addgene catalogue record and pLannotate feature annotations shown in this document.]
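Description:
pCAG1.1-Galntl5 (10 kDa)-3xHA is a mammalian expression plasmid built on the pCAG1.1 backbone, carrying a truncated mouse Galntl5 coding sequence under the CAG promoter. The catalogue lists a total size of about 5.5 kb, while the sequenced record is slightly longer at about 5.6 kb. In bacteria it is maintained as a high-copy plasmid through a ColE1/pUC-type origin and selected with ampicillin via the β-lactamase gene. The backbone also retains an f1 phage origin, T7 and T3 promoters, and remnants of the lac region (lacZα and lacI fragments, CAP site, lac promoter and operator), which point to a phagemid-type cloning vector ancestry and play no role in mammalian expression.

The expression cassette consists of the CMV immediate-early enhancer, the chicken β-actin promoter (annotated as several fragments) and a chimeric chicken β-actin/rabbit β-globin intron, which together form the strong, broadly active CAG promoter. Downstream, cloned between HindIII and XhoI sites, is a 375 bp insert encoding roughly the C-terminal 10 kDa of mouse Galntl5 variant 1, fused at its C terminus to three tandem HA epitopes for antibody detection or immunoprecipitation. Transcripts are terminated by the rabbit β-globin polyadenylation signal; the short globin coding fragment annotated just after the tag most likely belongs to this 3′ region. Galntl5 is annotated as a probable inactive glycosyltransferase needed during spermatid development, and the associated study concerns its GalNAc binding and its roles in sperm migration through the uterotubal junction and zona pellucida binding. The construct presumably served to express this tagged C-terminal fragment in mammalian cells, although the record does not state the specific experiment.
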