Features (pLannotate 1.2.2; 21 found; start..end, strand, type, name):
     17..396     +  enhancer       CMV enhancer: human cytomegalovirus immediate early enhancer
    398..519     +  promoter       chicken β-actin promoter (fragment): contains a 21-bp deletion relative to the standard chicken β-actin promoter
    528..549     +  promoter       chicken β-actin promoter (fragment): No description available
    555..578     +  promoter       chicken β-actin promoter (fragment): No description available
    607..628     +  promoter       chicken β-actin promoter (fragment): No description available
    755..1769    +  intron         chimeric intron: chimera between introns from chicken β-actin and rabbit β-globin
   1845..2108    +  CDS            Galntl5 (fragment): GLTL5_MOUSE - Also known as Galnt15. Experimental evidence at protein level: Swiss-Prot protein existence level 1. Probable inactive glycosyltransferase required during spermatid development. May participate in protein loading into the acrosomes and accumulation of ubiquitin-proteasome systems around the head-tail coupling apparatus region. From Mus musculus (Mouse).
   2133..2222    +  CDS            3xHA: three tandem HA epitope tags
   2232..2303    +  CDS            HBB (fragment): HBB_PONPY - Experimental evidence at transcript level: Swiss-Prot protein existence level 2. Involved in oxygen transport from the lung to the various peripheral tissues. From Pongo pygmaeus (Bornean orangutan).
   2374..2429    +  polyA_signal   β-globin poly(A) signal: rabbit β-globin polyadenylation signal (Gil and Proudfoot, 1987)
   2785..2803    -  promoter       T7 promoter: promoter for bacteriophage T7 RNA polymerase
   2811..2966    +  CDS            lacZα (fragment): LacZα fragment of β-galactosidase; lacZ fragment
   2971..3399    +  rep_origin     f1 ori (sequence partly withheld): f1 bacteriophage origin of replication; arrow indicates direction of (+) strand synthesis
   3452..3556    +  promoter       AmpR promoter: bla
   3557..4417    +  CDS            AmpR: β-lactamase; bla; confers resistance to ampicillin, carbenicillin, and related antibiotics
   4588..5176    +  rep_origin     ori: high-copy-number ColE1/pMB1/pBR322/pUC origin of replication
   5359..5451    +  CDS            lacI (fragment): lac repressor; lacI; The lac repressor binds to the lac operator to inhibit transcription in E. coli. This inhibition can be relieved by adding lactose or isopropyl-β-D-thiogalactopyranoside (IPTG).
   5464..5485    +  protein_bind   CAP binding site: CAP binding activates transcription in the presence of cAMP. E. coli catabolite activator protein
   5500..5530    +  promoter       lac promoter: promoter for the E. coli lac operon
   5538..5554    +  protein_bind   lac operator: The lac repressor binds to the lac operator to inhibit transcription in E. coli. This inhibition can be relieved by adding lactose or isopropyl-β-D-thiogalactopyranoside (IPTG). lac repressor encoded by lacI
   5599..5617    +  promoter       T3 promoter: promoter for bacteriophage T3 RNA polymerase
>Addgene plasmid #240649 | pCAG1.1-Galntl5 (10 kDa)-3xHA | addgene full sequence | sequence record 484670 | Addgene NGS Result
GAGCTCATCGATACTCGACATTGATTATTGACTAGTTATTAATAGTAATCAATTACGGGGTCATTAGTTC
ATAGCCCATATATGGAGTTCCGCGTTACATAACTTACGGTAAATGGCCCGCCTGGCTGACCGCCCAACGA
CCCCCGCCCATTGACGTCAATAATGACGTATGTTCCCATAGTAACGCCAATAGGGACTTTCCATTGACGT
CAATGGGTGGAGTATTTACGGTAAACTGCCCACTTGGCAGTACATCAAGTGTATCATATGCCAAGTACGC
CCCCTATTGACGTCAATGACGGTAAATGGCCCGCCTGGCATTATGCCCAGTACATGACCTTATGGGACTT
TCCTACTTGGCAGTACATCTACGTATTAGTCATCGCTATTACCATGGTCGAGGTGAGCCCCACGTTCTGC
TTCACTCTCCCCATCTCCCCCCCCTCCCCACCCCCAATTTTGTATTTATTTATTTTTTAATTATTTTGTG
CAGCGATGGGGGCGGGGGGGGGGGGGGGGGGGCGCCCGGGGGGGGGGGGGGGGGGGGGGGGGGGGGGGGG
GGGGGGGGGGGGGGGGCGGGGGGGGGGGGGGGGGGGGGCGCGGGGCGGGGGGGGGGGGGGGGGGGGGGGG
GGGGGGGGGGGGGAGGGGGAGAGGTGCGGCGGCAGCCAATCAGGGCGGCGCGCTCCGAAAGTTTCCTTTT
AGGGCGAGGGGGCGGCGGCGGCGGCCCTATAAAAAGCGAAGCGCGCGGCGGGCGGGAGTCGCTGCGCGCT
GCCTTCGCCCCGTGCCCCGCTCCGCCGCCGCCTCGCGCCGCCCGCCCCGGCTCTGACTGACCGCGTTACT
CCCACAGGTGAGCGGGCGGGACGGCCCTTCTCCTCCGGGCTGTAATTAGCGCTTGGTTTAATGACGGCTT
GTTTCTTTTCTGTGGCTGCGTGAAAGCCTTGAGGGGCTCCGGGAGGGCCCTTTGTGCGGGGGGAGCGGCT
CGGGGGGTGCGTGCGTGTGTGTGTGCGTGGGGAGCGCCGCGTGCGGCTCCGCGCTGCCCGGCGGCTGTGA
GCGCTGCGGGCGCGGCGCGGGGCTTTGTGCGCTCCGCAGTGTGCGCGAGGGGAGCGCGGCCGGGGGCGGT
GCCCCGCGGTGCGGGGGGGGCTGCGAGGGGAACAAAGGCTGCGTGCGGGGTGTGTGCGTGGGGGGGTGAG
CAGGGGGTGTGGGCGCGTCGGTCGGGCTGCAACCCCCCCTGCACCCCCCTCCCCGAGTTGCTGAGCACGG
CCCGGCTTCGGGTGCGGGGCTCCGTACGGGGCGTGGCGCGGGGCTCGCCGTGCCGGGCGGGGGGTGGCGG
CAGGTGGGGGTGCCGGGCGGGGCGGGGCCGCCTCGGGCCGGGGAGGGCTCGGGGGAGGGGCGCGGCGGCC
CCCGGAGCGCCGGCGGCTGTCGAGGCGCGGCGAGCCGCAGCCATTGCCTTTTATGGTAATCGTGCGAGAG
GGCGCAGGGACTTCCTTTGTCCCAAATCTGTGCGGAGCCGAAATCTGGGAGGCGCCGCCGCACCCCCTCT
AGCGGGCGCGGGGCGAAGCGGTGCGGCGCCGGCAGGAAGGAAATGGGCGGGGAGGGCCTTCGTGCGTCGC
CGCGCCGCCGTCCCCTTCTCCCTCTCCAGCCTCGGGGCTGTCCGCGGGGGGACGGCTGCCTTCGGGGGGG
ACGGGGCAGGGCGGGGTTCGGCTTCTGGCGTGTGACCGGCGGCTCTAGCCTCTGCTAACCATGTTCATGC
CTTCTTCTTTTTCCTACAGCTCCTGGGCAACGTGCTGGTTATTGTGCTGTCTCATCATTTTGGCAAATCT
AGAATCGATGCGGCCGCAGTCGACAAGCTTGCCGCCATGCACAGGCGTGCAAACCAGAGTGCCTTGTCAA
GGAATTTACTGCGAGTGGTTCACGTCTGGCTAGATGAATACAAGGGAAACTTTTTTCTTCAAAGACCTTC
TTTGACATACGTTTCCTGTGGAAATATTAGTGAGCGCGTGGAATTAAGGAAACGCCTGGGTTGCAAGTCA
TTCCAGTGGTATTTGGATAATATCTTTCCAGAGTTGGAGCCATTTAACACAGAGAGGAAAAGGAAAAAAA
ATCGTTTCGAATTCGATATCGGGGGCGGGGGCTACCCATACGATGTTCCTGACTATGCGGGCTATCCCTA
TGACGTCCCGGACTATGCAGGATCCTATCCATATGACGTTCCAGATTACGCTTAGCTCGAGACTCCTCAG
GTGCAGGCTGCCTATCAGAAGGTGGTGGCTGGTGTGGCCAATGCCCTGGCTCACAAATACCACTGAGATC
TTTTTCCCTCTGCCAAAAATTATGGGGACATCATGAAGCCCCTTGAGCATCTGACTTCTGGCTAATAAAG
GAAATTTATTTTCATTGCAATAGTGTGTTGGAATTTTTTGTGTCTCTCACTCGGAAGGACATATGGGAGG
GCAAATCATTTAAAACATCAGAATGAGTATTTGGTTTAGAGTTTGGCAACATATGCCCATATGCTGGCTG
CCATGAACAAAGGTTGGCTATAAAGAGGTCATCAGTATATGAAACAGCCCCCTGCTGTCCATTCCTTATT
CCATAGAAAAGCCTTGACTTGAGGTTAGATTTTTTTTATATTTTGTTTTGTGTTATTTTTTTCTTTAACA
TCCCTAAAATTTTCCTTACATGTTTTACTAGCCAGATTTTTCCTCCTCTCCTGACTACTCCCAGTCATAG
CTGTCCCTCTTCTCTTATGAAGATCCCTCGACTTAATTAAGGTACCCAATTCGCCCTATAGTGAGTCGTA
TTACGCGCGCTCACTGGCCGTCGTTTTACAACGTCGTGACTGGGAAAACCCTGGCGTTACCCAACTTAAT
CGCCTTGCAGCACATCCCCCTTTCGCCAGCTGGCGTAATAGCGAAGAGGCCCGCACCGATCGCCCTTCCC
AACAGTTGCGCAGCCTGAATGGCGAATGGG
[124 nt withheld, positions 2971-3094]
C
[91 nt withheld, positions 3096-3186]
A
[49 nt withheld, positions 3188-3236]
CCTTTGACGTTGGAGTCCACGTTCTTT
[37 nt withheld, positions 3264-3300]
ACCCTATCTCGGTCTATTCTTTTGATTTATAAGGGATTTTGCCGATTTCGGCCTATTGGTTAAAAAATGA
GCTGATTTAACAAAAATTTAACGCGAATTTTAACAAAATATTAACGCTTACAATTTAGGTGGCACTTTTC
GGGGAAATGTGCGCGGAACCCCTATTTGTTTATTTTTCTAAATACATTCAAATATGTATCCGCTCATGAG
ACAATAACCCTGATAAATGCTTCAATAATATTGAAAAAGGAAGAGTATGAGTATTCAACATTTCCGTGTC
GCCCTTATTCCCTTTTTTGCGGCATTTTGCCTTCCTGTTTTTGCTCACCCAGAAACGCTGGTGAAAGTAA
AAGATGCTGAAGATCAGTTGGGTGCACGAGTGGGTTACATCGAACTGGATCTCAACAGCGGTAAGATCCT
TGAGAGTTTTCGCCCCGAAGAACGTTTTCCAATGATGAGCACTTTTAAAGTTCTGCTATGTGGCGCGGTA
TTATCCCGTATTGACGCCGGGCAAGAGCAACTCGGTCGCCGCATACACTATTCTCAGAATGACTTGGTTG
AGTACTCACCAGTCACAGAAAAGCATCTTACGGATGGCATGACAGTAAGAGAATTATGCAGTGCTGCCAT
AACCATGAGTGATAACACTGCGGCCAACTTACTTCTGACAACGATCGGAGGACCGAAGGAGCTAACCGCT
TTTTTGCACAACATGGGGGATCATGTAACTCGCCTTGATCGTTGGGAACCGGAGCTGAATGAAGCCATAC
CAAACGACGAGCGTGACACCACGATGCCTGTAGCAATGGCAACAACGTTGCGCAAACTATTAACTGGCGA
ACTACTTACTCTAGCTTCCCGGCAACAATTAATAGACTGGATGGAGGCGGATAAAGTTGCAGGACCACTT
CTGCGCTCGGCCCTTCCGGCTGGCTGGTTTATTGCTGATAAATCTGGAGCCGGTGAGCGTGGGTCTCGCG
GTATCATTGCAGCACTGGGGCCAGATGGTAAGCCCTCCCGTATCGTAGTTATCTACACGACGGGGAGTCA
GGCAACTATGGATGAACGAAATAGACAGATCGCTGAGATAGGTGCCTCACTGATTAAGCATTGGTAACTG
TCAGACCAAGTTTACTCATATATACTTTAGATTGATTTAAAACTTCATTTTTAATTTAAAAGGATCTAGG
TGAAGATCCTTTTTGATAATCTCATGACCAAAATCCCTTAACGTGAGTTTTCGTTCCACTGAGCGTCAGA
CCCCGTAGAAAAGATCAAAGGATCTTCTTGAGATCCTTTTTTTCTGCGCGTAATCTGCTGCTTGCAAACA
AAAAAACCACCGCTACCAGCGGTGGTTTGTTTGCCGGATCAAGAGCTACCAACTCTTTTTCCGAAGGTAA
CTGGCTTCAGCAGAGCGCAGATACCAAATACTGTTCTTCTAGTGTAGCCGTAGTTAGGCCACCACTTCAA
GAACTCTGTAGCACCGCCTACATACCTCGCTCTGCTAATCCTGTTACCAGTGGCTGCTGCCAGTGGCGAT
AAGTCGTGTCTTACCGGGTTGGACTCAAGACGATAGTTACCGGATAAGGCGCAGCGGTCGGGCTGAACGG
GGGGTTCGTGCACACAGCCCAGCTTGGAGCGAACGACCTACACCGAACTGAGATACCTACAGCGTGAGCT
ATGAGAAAGCGCCACGCTTCCCGAAGGGAGAAAGGCGGACAGGTATCCGGTAAGCGGCAGGGTCGGAACA
GGAGAGCGCACGAGGGAGCTTCCAGGGGGAAACGCCTGGTATCTTTATAGTCCTGTCGGGTTTCGCCACC
TCTGACTTGAGCGTCGATTTTTGTGATGCTCGTCAGGGGGGCGGAGCCTATGGAAAAACGCCAGCAACGC
GGCCTTTTTACGGTTCCTGGCCTTTTGCTGGCCTTTTGCTCACATGTTCTTTCCTGCGTTATCCCCTGAT
TCTGTGGATAACCGTATTACCGCCTTTGAGTGAGCTGATACCGCTCGCCGCAGCCGAACGACCGAGCGCA
GCGAGTCAGTGAGCGAGGAAGCGGAAGAGCGCCCAATACGCAAACCGCCTCTCCCCGCGCGTTGGCCGAT
TCATTAATGCAGCTGGCACGACAGGTTTCCCGACTGGAAAGCGGGCAGTGAGCGCAACGCAATTAATGTG
AGTTAGCTCACTCATTAGGCACCCCAGGCTTTACACTTTATGCTTCCGGCTCGTATGTTGTGTGGAATTG
TGAGCGGATAACAATTTCACACAGGAAACAGCTATGACCATGATTACGCCAAGCGCGCAATTAACCCTCA
CTAAAGGGAACAAAAGCTG
